>Addgene plasmid #38195 | pMXs-IP-EGFP-LC3 | addgene full sequence | sequence record 429745 | Addgene NGS Result
AATGAAAGACCCCACCTGTAGGTTTGGCAAGCTAGCTTAAGTAACGCCATTTTGCAAGGCATGGAAAAAT
ACATAACTGAGAATAGAAAAGTTCAGATCAAGGTCAGGAACAGATGGAACAGCTGAATATGGGCCAAACA
GGATATCTGTGGTAAGCAGTTCCTGCCCCGGCTCAGGGCCAAGAACAGATGGAACAGCTGAATATGGGCC
AAACAGGATATCTGTGGTAAGCAGTTCCTGCCCCGGCTCAGGGCCAAGAACAGATGGTCCCCAGATGCGG
TCCAGCCCTCAGCAGTTTCTAGAGAACCATCAGATGTTTCCAGGGTGCCCCAAGGACCTGAAATGACCCT
GTGCCTTATTTGAACTAACCAATCAGTTCGCTTCTCGCTTCTGTTCGCGCGCTTCTGCTCCCCGAGCTCA
ATAAAAGAGCCCACAACCCCTCACTCGGCGCGCCAGTCCTCCGATTGACTGAGTCGCCCGGGTACCCGTG
TATCCAATAAACCCTCTTGCAGTTGCATCCGACTTGTGGTCTCGCTGTTCCTTGGGAGGGTCTCCTCTGA
GTGATTGACTACCCGTCAGCGGGGGTCTTTCATTTGGGGGCTCGTCCGGGATCGGGAGACCCCTGCCCAG
GGACCACCGACCCACCACCGGGAGGTAAGCTGGCCAGCAACTTATCTGTGTCTGTCCGATTGTCTAGTGT
CTATGACTGATTTTATGCGCCTGCGTCGGTACTAGTTAGCTAACTAGCTCTGTATCTGGCGGACCCGTGG
TGGAACTGACGAGTTCGGAACACCCGGCCGCAACCCTGGGAGACGTCCCAGGGACTTCGGGGGCCGTTTT
TGTGGCCCGACCTGAGTCCAAAAATCCCGATCGTTTTGGACTCTTTGGTGCACCCCCCTAATAGGAGGGA
TATGTGGTTCTGGTAGGAGACGAGAACCTAAAACAGTTCCCGCCTCCGTCTGAATTTTTGCTTTCGGTTT
GGGACCGAAGCCGCGCCGCGCGTCTTGTCTGCTGCAGCATCGTTCTGTGTTGTCTCTGTCTGACTGTGTT
TCTGTATTTGTCTGAAAATTAGGGCCAGACTGTTACCACTCCCTTAAGTTTGACCTTAGGTCACTGGAAA
GATGTCGAGCGGATCGCTCACAACCAGTCGGTAGATGTCAAGAAGAGACGTTGGGTTACCTTCTGCTCTG
CAGAATGGCCAACCTTTAACGTCGGATGGCCGCGAGACGGCACCTTTAACCGAGACCTCATCACCCAGGT
TAAGATCAAGGTCTTTTCACCTGGCCCGCATGGACACCCAGACCAGGTCCCCTACATCGTGACCTGGGAA
GCCTTGGCTTTTGACCCCCCTCCCTGGGTCAAGCCCTTTGTACACCCTAAGCCTCCGCCTCCTCTTCCTC
CATCCGCCCCGTCTCTCCCCCTTGAACCTCCTCGTTCGACCCCGCCTCGATCCTCCCTTTATCCAGCCCT
CACTCCTTCTCTAGGCGCCCCCATATGGCCATATGAGATCTTATATGGGGCACCCCCGCCCCTTGTAAAC
TTCCCTGACCCTGACATGACAAGAGTTACTAACAGCCCCTCTCTCCAAGCTCACTTACAGGCTCTCTACT
TAGTCCAGCACGAAGTCTGGAGACCTCTGGCGGCAGCCTACCAAGAACAACTGGACCGACCGGTGGTACC
TCACCCTTACCGAGTCGGCGACACAGTGTGGGTCCGCCGACACCAGACTAAGAACCTAGAACCTCGCTGG
AAAGGACCTTACACAGTCCTGCTGACCACCCCCACCGCCCTCAAAGTAGACGGCATCGCAGCTTGGATAC
ACGCCGCCCACGTGAAGGCTGCCGACCCCGGGGGTGGACCATCCTCTAGACTGCCGGATCTAGCTAGTTA
ATTAAGATCGATATAAAGCTTGCCACCATGGTGAGCAAGGGCGAGGAGCTGTTCACCGGGGTGGTGCCCA
TCCTGGTCGAGCTGGACGGCGACGTAAACGGCCACAAGTTCAGCGTGTCCGGCGAGGGCGAGGGCGATGC
CACCTACGGCAAGCTGACCCTGAAGTTCATCTGCACCACCGGCAAGCTGCCCGTGCCCTGGCCCACCCTC
GTGACCACCCTGACCTACGGCGTGCAGTGCTTCAGCCGCTACCCCGACCACATGAAGCAGCACGACTTCT
TCAAGTCCGCCATGCCCGAAGGCTACGTCCAGGAGCGCACCATCTTCTTCAAGGACGACGGCAACTACAA
GACCCGCGCCGAGGTGAAGTTCGAGGGCGACACCCTGGTGAACCGCATCGAGCTGAAGGGCATCGACTTC
AAGGAGGACGGCAACATCCTGGGGCACAAGCTGGAGTACAACTACAACAGCCACAACGTCTATATCATGG
CCGACAAGCAGAAGAACGGCATCAAGGTGAACTTCAAGATCCGCCACAACATCGAGGACGGCAGCGTGCA
GCTCGCCGACCACTACCAGCAGAACACCCCCATCGGCGACGGCCCCGTGCTGCTGCCCGACAACCACTAC
CTGAGCACCCAGTCCGCCCTGAGCAAAGACCCCAACGAGAAGCGCGATCACATGGTCCTGCTGGAGTTCG
TGACCGCCGCCGGGATCACTCTCGGCATGGACGAGCTGTACAAGGGTTCAGGCTCGGGATCCGGGAATTC
GGGT
[423 nt withheld, positions 2665-3087]
TGACAGACATACAGCCACTTCCAACTAAAGCAAGCCTCTGCTCCCTGCTACCTGCATGGAGCCCACTGTG
ACACTCAGACCATCCCCGGTCACTCACTCACTCGTGTCTGAGAATCTCAGTGAGAGCTGCCTCTGTCACG
GACGGAAGCCAACACAGCCACCTCTCGACCTGGCTCCCCACAGCACCCACCCTCCCTGCATGCAGCTGTC
CCTGCTAACCCCCAATGTTATGTTACACTGTGTAAGTCCCCACTGCTGCCGTGTGTGGGTTGTGTACGTC
GTCATGTCCCTGGGGTCTCGAGAGCGGCCGCTACGTAAATTCCGCCCCCCCCCCTAACGTTACTGGCCGA
AGCCGCTTGGAATAAGGCCGGTGTGCGTTTGTCTATATGTTATTTTCCACCATATTGCCGTCTTTTGGCA
ATGTGAGGGCCCGGAAACCTGGCCCTGTCTTCTTGACGAGCATTCCTAGGGGTCTTTCCCCTCTCGCCAA
AGGAATGCAAGGTCTGTTGAATGTCGTGAAGGAAGCAGTTCCTCTGGAAGTTTCTTGAAGACAAACAACG
TCTGTAGCGACCCTTTGCAGGCAGCGGAACCCCCCACCTGGCGACAGGTGCCTCTGCGGCCAAAAGCCAC
GTGTATAAGATACACCTGCAAAGGCGGCACAACCCCAGTGCCACGTTGTGAGTTGGATAGTTGTGGAAAG
AGTCAAATGGCTCTCCTCAAGCGTATTCAACAAGGGGCTGAAGGATGCCCAGAAGGTACCCCATTGTATG
GGATCTGATCTGGGGCCTCGGTGCACATGCTTTACATGTGTTTAGTCGAGGTTAAAAAAACGTCTAGGCC
CCCCGAACCACGGGGACGTGGTTTTCCTTTGAAAAACACGATAATAATATAGCCACCGTCGACATGACCG
AGTACAAGCCCACGGTGCGCCTCGCCACCCGCGACGACGTCCCCCGGGCCGTACGCACCCTCGCCGCCGC
GTTCGCCGACTACCCCGCCACGCGCCACACCGTCGACCCGGACCGCCACATCGAGCGGGTCACCGAGCTG
CAAGAACTCTTCCTCACGCGCGTCGGGCTCGACATCGGCAAGGTGTGGGTCGCGGACGACGGCGCCGCGG
TGGCGGTCTGGACCACGCCGGAGAGCGTCGAAGCGGGGGCGGTGTTCGCCGAGATCGGCCCGCGCATGGC
CGAGTTGAGCGGTTCCCGGCTGGCCGCGCAGCAACAGATGGAAGGCCTCCTGGCGCCGCACCGGCCCAAG
GAGCCCGCGTGGTTCCTGGCCACCGTCGGCGTCTCGCCCGACCACCAGGGCAAGGGTCTGGGCAGCGCCG
TCGTGCTCCCCGGAGTGGAGGCGGCCGAGCGCGCCGGGGTGCCCGCCTTCCTGGAGACCTCCGCGCCCCG
CAACCTCCCCTTCTACGAGCGGCTCGGCTTCACCGTCACCGCCGACGTCGAGGTGCCCGAAGGACCGCGC
ACCTGGTGCATGACCCGCAAGCCCGGTGCCTGAGTCGACGATAAAATAAAAGATTTTATTTAGTCTCCAG
AAAAAGGGGGGAATGAAAGACCCCACCTGTAGGTTTGGCAAGCTAGCTTAAGTAACGCCATTTTGCAAGG
CATGGAAAAATACATAACTGAGAATAGAGAAGTTCAGATCAAGGTCAGGAACAGATGGAACAGCTGAATA
TGGGCCAAACAGGATATCTGTGGTAAGCAGTTCCTGCCCCGGCTCAGGGCCAAGAACAGATGGAACAGCT
GAATATGGGCCAAACAGGATATCTGTGGTAAGCAGTTCCTGCCCCGGCTCAGGGCCAAGAACAGATGGTC
CCCAGATGCGGTCCAGCCCTCAGCAGTTTCTAGAGAACCATCAGATGTTTCCAGGGTGCCCCAAGGACCT
GAAATGACCCTGTGCCTTATTTGAACTAACCAATCAGTTCGCTTCTCGCTTCTGTTCGCGCGCTTCTGCT
CCCCGAGCTCAATAAAAGAGCCCACAACCCCTCACTCGGGGCGCCAGTCCTCCGATTGACTGAGTCGCCC
GGGTACCCGTGTATCCAATAAACCCTCTTGCAGTTGCATCCGACTTGTGGTCTCGCTGTTCCTTGGGAGG
GTCTCCTCTGAGTGATTGACTACCCGTCAGCGGGGGTCTTTCACATGCAGCATGTATCAAAATTAATTTG
GTTTTTTTTCTTAAGTATTTACATTAAATGGCCATAGTTGCATTAATGAATCGGCCAACGCGCGGGGAGA
GGCGGTTTGCGTATTGGGCGCTCTTCCGCTTCCTCGCTCACTGACTCGCTGCGCTCGGTCGTTCGGCTGC
GGCGAGCGGTATCAGCTCACTCAAAGGCGGTAATACGGTTATCCACAGAATCAGGGGATAACGCAGGAAA
GAACATGTGAGCAAAAGGCCAGCAAAAGGCCAGGAACCGTAAAAAGGCCGCGTTGCTGGCGTTTTTCCAT
AGGCTCCGCCCCCCTGACGAGCATCACAAAAATCGACGCTCAAGTCAGAGGTGGCGAAACCCGACAGGAC
TATAAAGATACCAGGCGTTTCCCCCTGGAAGCTCCCTCGTGCGCTCTCCTGTTCCGACCCTGCCGCTTAC
CGGATACCTGTCCGCCTTTCTCCCTTCGGGAAGCGTGGCGCTTTCTCATAGCTCACGCTGTAGGTATCTC
AGTTCGGTGTAGGTCGTTCGCTCCAAGCTGGGCTGTGTGCACGAACCCCCCGTTCAGCCCGACCGCTGCG
CCTTATCCGGTAACTATCGTCTTGAGTCCAACCCGGTAAGACACGACTTATCGCCACTGGCAGCAGCCAC
TGGTAACAGGATTAGCAGAGCGAGGTATGTAGGCGGTGCTACAGAGTTCTTGAAGTGGTGGCCTAACTAC
GGCTACACTAGAAGAACAGTATTTGGTATCTGCGCTCTGCTGAAGCCAGTTACCTTCGGAAAAAGAGTTG
GTAGCTCTTGATCCGGCAAACAAACCACCGCTGGTAGCGGTGGTTTTTTTGTTTGCAAGCAGCAGATTAC
GCGCAGAAAAAAAGGATCTCAAGAAGATCCTTTGATCTTTTCTACGGGGTCTGACGCTCAGTGGAACGAA
AACTCACGTTAAGGGATTTTGGTCATGAGATTATCAAAAAGGATCTTCACCTAGATCCTTTTGCGGCCGG
CCGCAAATCAATCTAAAGTATATATGAGTAAACTTGGTCTGACAGTTACCAATGCTTAATCAGTGAGGCA
CCTATCTCAGCGATCTGTCTATTTCGTTCATCCATAGTTGCCTGACTCCCCGTCGTGTAGATAACTACGA
TACGGGAGGGCTTACCATCTGGCCCCAGTGCTGCAATGATACCGCGAGACCCACGCTCACCGGCTCCAGA
TTTATCAGCAATAAACCAGCCAGCCGGAAGGGCCGAGCGCAGAAGTGGTCCTGCAACTTTATCCGCCTCC
ATCCAGTCTATTAATTGTTGCCGGGAAGCTAGAGTAAGTAGTTCGCCAGTTAATAGTTTGCGCAACGTTG
TTGCCATTGCTACAGGCATCGTGGTGTCACGCTCGTCGTTTGGTATGGCTTCATTCAGCTCCGGTTCCCA
ACGATCAAGGCGAGTTACATGATCCCCCATGTTGTGCAAAAAAGCGGTTAGCTCCTTCGGTCCTCCGATC
GTTGTCAGAAGTAAGTTGGCCGCAGTGTTATCACTCATGGTTATGGCAGCACTGCATAATTCTCTTACTG
TCATGCCATCCGTAAGATGCTTTTCTGTGACTGGTGAGTACTCAACCAAGTCATTCTGAGAATAGTGTAT
GCGGCGACCGAGTTGCTCTTGCCCGGCGTCAATACGGGATAATACCGCGCCACATAGCAGAACTTTAAAA
GTGCTCATCATTGGAAAACGTTCTTCGGGGCGAAAACTCTCAAGGATCTTACCGCTGTTGAGATCCAGTT
CGATGTAACCCACTCGTGCACCCAACTGATCTTCAGCATCTTTTACTTTCACCAGCGTTTCTGGGTGAGC
AAAAACAGGAAGGCAAAATGCCGCAAAAAAGGGAATAAGGGCGACACGGAAATGTTGAATACTCATACTC
TTCCTTTTTCAATATTATTGAAGCATTTATCAGGGTTATTGTCTCATGAGCGGATACATATTTGAATGTA
TTTAGAAAAATAAACAAATAGGGGTTCCGCGCACATTTCCCCGAAAAGTGCCACCTGCAT
Features (pLannotate 1.2.2; 15 found; start..end, strand, type, name):
      1..594     +  LTR            LTR: long terminal repeat from Moloney murine leukemia virus
    657..856     +  misc_feature   MMLV Ψ: packaging signal of Moloney murine leukemia virus (MMLV)
    908..996     +  misc_feature   MESV Ψ (fragment): packaging signal of murine embryonic stem cell virus
   1073..1489    +  CDS            gag (truncated): truncated Moloney murine leukemia virus (MMLV) gag gene lacking the start codon
   1499..1873    +  misc_feature   pol region: Moloney murine leukemia virus (MMLV) pol region containing the splice acceptor site
   1918..2634    +  CDS            EGFP: EGFP is a basic (constitutively fluorescent) green fluorescent protein published in 1996, derived from Aequorea victoria. It is reported to be a rapidly-maturing weak dimer with moderate acid sensitivity.
   2665..3087    +  CDS            LC3 (sequence withheld): rat LC3 protein; Map1lc3b; Atg8 family member found on autophagosomes
   3412..3974    +  misc_feature   IRES: internal ribosome entry site (IRES) of the encephalomyocarditis virus (EMCV)
   3991..4590    +  CDS            PuroR: puromycin N-acetyltransferase; pac from Streptomyces alboniger; confers resistance to puromycin
   4639..4760    +  LTR            3' LTR (ΔU3) (fragment): self-inactivating 3' long terminal repeat (LTR) from Moloney murine leukemia virus
   4761..5230    +  LTR            LTR: long terminal repeat from Moloney murine leukemia virus
   5296..5348    -  CDS            lacI (fragment): lac repressor; lacI; The lac repressor binds to the lac operator to inhibit transcription in E. coli. This inhibition can be relieved by adding lactose or isopropyl-β-D-thiogalactopyranoside (IPTG).
   5531..6119    -  rep_origin     ori: high-copy-number ColE1/pMB1/pBR322/pUC origin of replication
   6283..7143    -  CDS            AmpR: β-lactamase; bla; confers resistance to ampicillin, carbenicillin, and related antibiotics
   7144..7248    -  promoter       AmpR promoter: bla
