[The description below was written by a language model from this plasmid's Addgene catalogue record and pLannotate feature annotations shown in this document.]
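Description:
pMXs-IP-EGFP-LC3 is a Moloney murine leukemia virus-based retroviral expression vector built on the pMXs-IP backbone, designed for stable delivery of a fluorescent autophagosome marker into mammalian cells. In bacteria it is maintained as a high-copy plasmid through a ColE1/pUC-type origin and is selected with ampicillin via the β-lactamase gene and its native promoter. The full sequence record is about 7.3 kb.

The viral portion is flanked by MMLV long terminal repeats. Downstream of the 5′ LTR lie the packaging signal (Ψ), a truncated gag segment lacking its start codon that extends the packaging region, and a pol fragment carrying the splice acceptor. These elements allow the transcript to be encapsidated when the plasmid is introduced into a packaging cell line that supplies the viral proteins in trans. No separate internal promoter is annotated, so expression of the payload is presumably driven from the 5′ LTR. The payload is a fusion of EGFP to the N terminus of rat LC3B (Map1lc3b, 423 bp), an Atg8 family member that associates with autophagosome membranes; the cassette was inserted at NotI sites. It is followed by an EMCV IRES and the puromycin N-acetyltransferase gene, so the fusion protein and the resistance marker are translated from a single bicistronic transcript. Puromycin selection therefore enriches for transduced cells that express EGFP-LC3.

The construct is typically used to generate stable cell lines in which autophagosome formation can be followed by fluorescence microscopy as EGFP-LC3 puncta. This fits the associated study on the requirement for a ULK-interacting protein in mammalian autophagosome formation.
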