Addgene plasmid #38195: pMXs-IP-EGFP-LC3
Depositing lab: Noboru Mizushima. Depositing organization: University of Tokyo, Graduate School of Medicine. Publication: FIP200, a ULK-interacting protein, is required for autophagosome formation in mammalian cells. Hara T, Takamura A, Kishi C, Iemura S, Natsume T, Guan JL, Mizushima N. J Cell Biol. 2008 May 5. 181(3):497-510. 10.1083/jcb.200712064 PubMed 18443221.
Backbone
  Vector backbone: pMXs-IP
  Backbone manufacturer: Dr. Toshio Kitamura of the University of Tokyo
  Backbone size w/o insert (bp): 5847
  Vector type: Mammalian Expression, Retroviral
  Selectable markers: Puromycin
Growth in bacteria
  Bacterial resistance: Ampicillin, 100 μg/mL
  Growth temperature: 37°C
  Growth strain: DH5alpha
  Copy number: High Copy
Gene/Insert
  Gene/Insert name: microtubule-associated protein 1 light chain 3 beta (alt names: Map1lc3b; LC3B)
  Species: R. norvegicus (rat)
  Insert size (bp): 423
  GenBank ID: XM_017601351.2
  Entrez Gene: Map1lc3b (a.k.a. LC3B, Map1lc3, Mpl3, zbs559)
  Tag / fusion protein: EGFP (N terminal on insert)
  Cloning method: Restriction Enzyme; 5′ cloning site NotI (not destroyed); 3′ cloning site NotI (not destroyed)
  Sequencing primers: 5′ CAGCCCTCACTCCTTCTCTAG; 3′ GAGGAACTGCTTCCTTCACG
Terms and licenses: Academic/Nonprofit Terms; Industry Terms: Not Available to Industry
How to cite: pMXs-IP-EGFP-LC3 was a gift from Noboru Mizushima (Addgene plasmid # 38195 ; http://n2t.net/addgene:38195 ; RRID:Addgene_38195)
